>Addgene plasmid #62318 | pJZC572 | depositor full sequence | sequence record 102233 | pJZC572 sequence 5218 bps
GCGATTAAGTTGGGTAACGCCAGGGTTTTCCCAGTCACGACGTTGTAAAACGACGGCCAGTGAATTGTAA
TACGACTCACTATAGGGCGAATTGGAGCTCACTCGGAATTCTCTTTGAAAAGATAATGTATGATTATGCT
TTCACTCATATTTATACAGAAACTTGATGTTTTCTTTCGAGTATATACAAGGTGATTACATGTACGTTTG
AAGTACAACTCTAGATTTTGTAGTGCCCTCTTGGGCTAGCGGTAAAGGTGCGCATTTTTTCACACCCTAC
AATGTTCTGTTCAAAAGATTTTGGTCAAACGCTGTAGAAGTGAAAGTTGGTGCGCATGTTTCGGCGTTCG
AAACTTCTCCGCAGTGAAAGATAAATGATCACTTTTCTCTATCACTGATAGTTTTAGAGCTAGAAATAGC
AAGTTAAAATAAGGCTAGTCCGTTATCAACTTGAAAAAGTGGCACCGAGTCGGTGCCTGAATGCCTGCGA
GCATCTTTTTTTGTTTTTTATGTCTCTGCAGAGTTCGGTACCAGCTTTTGTTCCCTTTAGTGAGGGTTAA
TTTCGAGCTTGGCGTAATCATGGTCATAGCTGTTTCCTGTGTGAAATTGTTATCCGCTCACAATTCCACA
CAACATACGAGCCGGAAGCATAAAGTGTAAAGCCTGGGGTGCCTAATGAGTGAGCTAACTCACATTAATT
GCGTTGCGCTCACTGCCCGCTTTCCAGTCGGGAAACCTGTCGTGCCAGCTGCATTAATGAATCGGCCAAC
GCGCGGGGAGAGGCGGTTTTCGTATTGGGCGCTCTTCCGCTTCCTCGCTCACTGACTCGCTGCGCTCGGT
CGTTCGGCTGCGGCGAGCGGTATCAGCTCACTCAAAGGCGGTAATACGGTTATCCACAGAATCAGGGGAT
AACGCAGGAAAGAACATGTGAGCAAAAGGCCAGCAAAAGGCCAGGAACCGTAAAAAGGCCGCGTTGCTGG
CGTTTTTCCATAGGCTCGGCCCCCCTGACGAGCATCACAAAAATCGACGCTCAAGTCAGAGGTGGCGAAA
CCCGACAGGACTATAAAGATACCAGGCGTTCCCCCCTGGAAGCTCCCTCGTGCGCTCTCCTGTTCCGACC
CTGCCGCTTACCGGATACCTGTCCGCCTTTCTCCCTTCGGGAAGCGTGGCGCTTTCTCAATGCTCACGCT
GTAGGTATCTCAGTTCGGTGTAGGTCGTTCGCTCCAAGCTGGGCTGTGTGCACGAACCCCCCGTTCAGCC
CGACCGCTGCGCCTTATCCGGTAACTATCGTCTTGAGTCCAACCCGGTAAGACACGACTTATCGCCACTG
GCAGCAGCCACTGGTAACAGGATTAGCAGAGCGAGGTATGTAGGCGGTGCTACAGAGTTCTTGAAGTGGT
GGCCTAACTACGGCTACACTAGAAGGACAGTATTTGGTATCTGCGCTCTGCTGAAGCCAGTTACCTTCGG
AAAAAGAGTTGGTAGCTCTTGATCCGGCAAACAAACCACCGCTGGTAGCGGTGGTTTTTTTGTTTGCAAG
CAGCAGATTACGCGCAGAAAAAAAGGATCTCAAGAAGATCCTTTGATCTTTTCTACGGGGTCTGACGCTC
AGTGGAACGAAAACTCACGTTAAGGGATTTTGGTCATGAGATTATCAAAAAGGATCTTCACCTAGATCCT
TTTAAATTAAAAATGAAGTTTTAAATCAATCTAAAGTATATATGAGTAAACTTGGTCTGACAGTTACCAA
TGCTTAATCAGTGAGGCACCTATCTCAGCGATCTGTCTATTTCGTTCATCCATAGTTGCCTGACTGCCCG
TCGTGTAGATAACTACGATACGGGAGGGCTTACCATCTGGCCCCAGTGCTGCAATGATACCGCGAGACCC
ACGCTCACCGGCTCCAGATTTATCAGCAATAAACCAGCCAGCCGGAAGGGCCGAGCGCAGAAGTGGTCCT
GCAACTTTATCCGCCTCCATCCAGTCTATTAATTGTTGCCGGGAAGCTAGAGTAAGTAGTTCGCCAGTTA
ATAGTTTGCGCAACGTTGTTGCCATTGCTACAGGCATCGTGGTGTCACGCTCGTCGTTTGGTATGGCTTC
ATTCAGCTCCGGTTCCCAACGATCAAGGCGAGTTACATGATCCCCCATGTTGTGAAAAAAAGCGGTTAGC
TCCTTCGGTCCTCCGATCGTTGTCAGAAGTAAGTTGGCCGCAGTGTTATCACTCATGGTTATGGCAGCAC
TGCATAATTCTCTTACTGTCATGCCATCCGTAAGATGCTTTTCTGTGACTGGTGAGTACTCAACCAAGTC
ATTCTGAGAATAGTGTATGCGGCGACCGAGTTGCTCTTGCCCGGCGTCAATACGGGATAATACCGCGCCA
CATAGCAGAACTTTAAAAGTGCTCATCATTGGAAAACGTTCTTCGGGGCGAAAACTCTCAAGGATCTTAC
CGCTGTTGAGATCCAGTTCGATGTAACCCACTCGTGCACCCAACTGATCTTCAGCATCTTTTACTTTCAC
CAGCGTTTCTGGGTGAGCAAAAACAGGAAGGCAAAATGCCGCAAAAAAGGGAATAAGGGCGACACGGAAA
TGTTGAATACTCATACTCTTCCTTTTTCAATATTATTGAAGCATTTATCAGGGTTATTGTCTCATGAGCG
GATACATATTTGAATGTATTTAGAAAAATAAACAAATAGGGGTTCCGCGCACATTTCCCCGAAAAGTGCC
ACCTGGGTCCTTTTCATCACGTGCTATAAAAATAATTATAATTTAAATTTTTTAATATAAATATATAAAT
TAAAAATAGAAAGTAAAAAAAGAAATTAAAGAAAAAATAGTTTTTGTTTTCCGAAGATGTAAAAGACTCT
AGGGGGATCGCCAACAAATACTACCTTTTATCTTGCTCTTCCTGCTCTCAGGTATTAATGCCGAATTGTT
TCATCTTGTCTGTGTAGAAGACCACACACGAAAATCCTGTGATTTTACATTTTACTTATCGTTAATCGAA
TGTATATCTATTTAATCTGCTTTTCTTGTCTAATAAATATATATGTAAAGTACGCTTTTTGTTGAAATTT
TTTAAACCTTTGTTTATTTTTTTTTCTTCATTCCGTAACTCTTCTACCTTCTTTATTTACTTTCTAAAAT
CCAAATACAAAACATAAAAATAAATAAACACAGAGTAAATTCCCAAATTATTCCATCATTAAAAGATACG
AGGCGCGTGTAAGTTACAGGCAAGCGATCCGTCCTAAGAAACCATTATTATCATGACATTAACCTATAAA
AATAGGCGTATCACGAGGCCCTTTCGTCTCGCGCGTTTCGGTGATGACGGTGAAAACCTCTGACACATGC
AGCTCCCGGAGACGGTCACAGCTTGTCTGTAAGCGGATGCCGGGAGCAGACAAGCCCGTCAGGGCGCGTC
AGCGGGTGTTGGCGGGTGTCGGGGCTGGCTTAACTATGCGGCATCAGAGCAGATTGTACTGAGAGTGCAC
CACGCTTTTCAATTCAATTCATCATTTTTTTTTTATTCTTTTTTTTGATTTCGGTTTCCTTGAAATTTTT
TTGATTCGGTAATCTCCGAACAGAAGGAAGAACGAAGGAAGGAGCACAGACTTAGATTGGTATATATACG
CATATGTAGTGTTGAAGAAACATGAAATTGCCCAGTATTCTTAACCCAACTGCACAGAACAAAAACGTGC
AGGAAACGAAGATAAATCATGTCGAAAGCTACATATAAGGAACGTGCTGCTACTCATCCTAGTCCTGTTG
CTGCCAAGCTATTTAATATCATGCACGAAAAGCAAACAAACTTGTGTGCTTCATTGGATGTTCGTACCAC
CAAGGAATTACTGGAGTTAGTTGAAGCATTAGGTCCCAAAATTTGTTTACTAAAAACACATGTGGATATC
TTGACTGATTTTTCCATGGAGGGCACAGTTAAGCCGCTAAAGGCATTATCCGCCAAGTACAATTTTTTAC
TCTTCGAAGACAGAAAATTTGCTGACATTGGTAATACAGTCAAATTGCAGTACTCTGCGGGTGTATACAG
AATAGCAGAATGGGCAGACATTACGAATGCACACGGTGTGGTGGGCCCAGGTATTGTTAGCGGTTTGAAG
CAGGCGGCAGAAGAAGTAACAAAGGAACCTAGAGGCCTTTTGATGTTAGCAGAATTGTCATGCAAGGGCT
CCCTATCTACTGGAGAATATACTAAGGGTACTGTTGACATTGCGAAGAGCGACAAAGATTTTGTTATCGG
CTTTATTGCTCAAAGAGACATGGGTGGAAGAGATGAAGGTTACGATTGGTTGATTATGACACCCGGTGTG
GGTTTAGATGACAAGGGAGACGCATTGGGTCAACAGTATAGAACCGTGGATGATGTGGTCTCTACAGGAT
CTGACATTATTATTGTTGGAAGAGGACTATTTGCAAAGGGAAGGGATGCTAAGGTAGAGGGTGAACGTTA
CAGAAAAGCAGGCTGGGAAGCATATTTGAGAAGATGCGGCCAGCAAAACTAAAAAACTGTATTATAAGTA
AATGCATGTATACTAAACTCACAAATTAGAGCTTCAATTTAATTATATCAGTTATTACCCTATGCGGTGT
GAAATACCGCACAGATGCGTAAGGAGAAAATACCGCATCAGGAAATTGTAAACGTTAATATTTTGTTAAA
ATTCGCGTTAAATTTTTGTTAAATCAGCTCATTTTTTAACCAATAGGCCGAAATCGGCAAAATCCCTTAT
AAATCAAAAGAATAGACCGAGATAGGGT
[37 nt withheld, positions 4789-4825]
AAAGAACGTGGACTCCAACGTCAAAGG
[49 nt withheld, positions 4853-4901]
T
[91 nt withheld, positions 4903-4993]
G
[124 nt withheld, positions 4995-5118]
CGCGCCATTCGCCATTCAGGCTGCGCAACTGTTGGGAAGGGCGATCGGTGCGGGCCTCTTCGCTATTACG
CCAGCTGGCGAAGGGGGGATGTGCTGCAAG
Features (pLannotate 1.2.2; 21 found; start..end, strand, type, name):
     68..86      +  promoter       T7 promoter: promoter for bacteriophage T7 RNA polymerase
    112..380     +  promoter       SNR52 promoter: promoter for the S. cerevisiae small nucleolar RNA gene SNR52
    379..401     -  protein_bind   tetracycline response element (fragment): contains seven copies of the tetracycline operator tetO tetracycline repressor TetR
    401..476     +  misc_RNA       gRNA scaffold: guide RNA scaffold for the Streptococcus pyogenes CRISPR/Cas9 system
    496..515     +  terminator     SUP4 terminator: transcription terminator for the S. cerevisiae SUP4 tRNA gene
    544..562     -  promoter       T3 promoter: promoter for bacteriophage T3 RNA polymerase
    607..623     -  protein_bind   lac operator: The lac repressor binds to the lac operator to inhibit transcription in E. coli. This inhibition can be relieved by adding lactose or isopropyl-β-D-thiogalactopyranoside (IPTG). lac repressor encoded by lacI
    631..661     -  promoter       lac promoter: promoter for the E. coli lac operon
    676..697     -  protein_bind   CAP binding site: CAP binding activates transcription in the presence of cAMP. E. coli catabolite activator protein
    710..802     -  CDS            lacI (fragment): lac repressor; lacI; The lac repressor binds to the lac operator to inhibit transcription in E. coli. This inhibition can be relieved by adding lactose or isopropyl-β-D-thiogalactopyranoside (IPTG).
    985..1573    -  rep_origin     ori: high-copy-number ColE1/pMB1/pBR322/pUC origin of replication
   1744..2604    -  CDS            AmpR: β-lactamase; bla; confers resistance to ampicillin, carbenicillin, and related antibiotics
   2605..2709    -  promoter       AmpR promoter: bla
   2746..3249    +  misc_feature   CEN/ARS: S. cerevisiae CEN6 centromere fused to an autonomously replicating sequence
   3318..3353    +  CDS            rop (fragment): Rop protein, which maintains plasmids at low copy number; rop
   3455..3502    +  misc_feature   bom (fragment): basis of mobility region from pBR322
   3513..3728    +  promoter       URA3 promoter: S. cerevisiae URA3
   3729..4532    +  CDS            URA3: orotidine-5'-phosphate decarboxylase, required for uracil biosynthesis; S. cerevisiae URA3; yeast auxotrophic marker, counterselectable with 5-fluoroorotic acid (5-FOA)
   4611..4662    +  misc_feature   bom (fragment): basis of mobility region from pBR322
   4663..5118    -  rep_origin     f1 ori (sequence partly withheld): f1 bacteriophage origin of replication; arrow indicates direction of (+) strand synthesis
   5126..65      -  CDS            lacZα (fragment) (across the origin): LacZα fragment of β-galactosidase; lacZ fragment
