[The description below was written by a language model from this plasmid's Addgene catalogue record and pLannotate feature annotations shown in this document.]
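Description:
pJZC572 is a yeast expression plasmid built on the pRS416 backbone, a low-copy centromeric shuttle vector for Saccharomyces cerevisiae. In yeast it is maintained through a CEN6/ARS element and selected by the URA3 auxotrophic marker, which can also be counterselected with 5-FOA. In E. coli it replicates from a high-copy ColE1/pUC-type origin and is selected by ampicillin resistance (β-lactamase). Other backbone features include an f1 phage origin, flanking T7 and T3 promoters, and remnants of the lac promoter/operator and lacZα region surrounding the cloning site.

The payload is a single guide RNA cassette inserted by Gibson assembly. The SNR52 small nucleolar RNA promoter, commonly used to drive RNA polymerase III expression of guide RNAs in yeast, drives a 20-nt spacer joined to the Streptococcus pyogenes Cas9 gRNA scaffold, and the transcript ends at the SUP4 tRNA terminator. The spacer region is annotated as matching a fragment of the tetracycline response element, which suggests that the guide targets tetO-containing sequence, although the record does not name the target. According to the catalogue entry, the sgRNA carries one copy of the com RNA-binding module. The feature table does not annotate this hairpin separately; it presumably lies in the short gap between the scaffold and the terminator.

Such "scaffold RNA" designs extend the guide with a hairpin that recruits its cognate RNA-binding protein (Com), usually fused to a transcriptional effector. A single RNA can then specify both the genomic target and the regulatory outcome when co-expressed with dCas9, which is supplied separately. The associated publication concerns building synthetic transcriptional programs in this way.
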