Addgene plasmid #62318: pJZC572
Purpose: sgRNA with 1x com for yeast cells
Depositing lab: Wendell Lim & Stanley Qi. Depositing organization: University of California, San Francisco (UCSF). Publication: Engineering Complex Synthetic Transcriptional Programs with CRISPR RNA Scaffolds. Zalatan JG, Lee ME, Almeida R, Gilbert LA, Whitehead EH, La Russa M, Tsai JC, Weissman JS, Dueber JE, Qi LS, Lim WA. Cell. 2014 Dec 18. pii: S0092-8674(14)01570-0. doi: 10.1016/j.cell.2014.11.052. PubMed 25533786.
Backbone
  Vector backbone: pRS416
  Vector type: Yeast Expression
  Selectable markers: URA3
Growth in bacteria
  Bacterial resistance: Ampicillin, 100 μg/mL
  Growth temperature: 37°C
  Growth strain: Stbl3
  Copy number: Unknown
Gene/Insert
  Gene/Insert name: sgRNA + 1x com RNA binding module
  gRNA/shRNA sequence: ACTTTTCTCTATCACTGATA
  Promoter: SNR52
  Cloning method: Gibson Cloning
  Sequencing primers: 5′ tgtaaaacgacggccagt
Terms and licenses: Academic/Nonprofit Terms; Industry Terms: Not Available to Industry
How to cite: pJZC572 was a gift from Wendell Lim & Stanley Qi (Addgene plasmid # 62318 ; http://n2t.net/addgene:62318 ; RRID:Addgene_62318)
