>Addgene plasmid #62318 | pJZC572 | addgene partial sequence | sequence record 107359 | M13-F20 5'-TGTAAAACGACGGCCAGT-3'
GATAATGTATGATTATGCTTTCACTCATATTTATACAGAAACTTGATGTTTTCTTTCGAGTATATACAAG
GTGATTACATGTACGTTTGAAGTACAACTCTAGATTTTGTAGTGCCCTCTTGGGCTAGCGGTAAAGGTGC
GCATTTTTTCACACCCTACAATGTTCTGTTCAAAAGATTTTGGTCAAACGCTGTAGAAGTGAAAGTTGGT
GCGCATGTTTCGGCGTTCGAAACTTCTCCGCAGTGAAAGATAAATGATCACTTTTCTCTATCACTGATAG
TTTTAGAGCTAGAAATAGCAAGTTAAAATAAGGCTAGTCCGTTATCAACTTGAAAAAGTGGCACCGAGTC
GGTGCCTGAATGCCTGCGAGCATCTTTTTTTGTTTTTTATGTCTCTGCAGAGTTCGGTACCAGCTTTTGT
TCCCTTTAGTGAGGGTTAATTTCGAGCTTGGCGTAATCATGGTCATAGCTGTTTCCTGTGTGAAATTGTT
ATCCGCTCACAATTCCACACAACATACGAGCCGGAAGCATAAAGTGTAAAGCCTGGGGTGCCTAATGAGT
GAGCTAACTCACATTAATTGCGTTGCGCTCACTG
