>Addgene plasmid #62318 | pJZC572 | addgene partial sequence | sequence record 107362 | M13-Rev 5'-CAGGAAACAGCTATGACC-3'
GCTGGTACCGAACTCTGCAGAGACATAAAAAACAAAAAAAGATGCTCGCAGGCATTCAGGCACCGACTCG
GTGCCACTTTTTCAAGTTGATAACGGACTAGCCTTATTTTAACTTGCTATTTCTAGCTCTAAAACTATCA
GTGATAGAGAAAAGTGATCATTTATCTTTCACTGCGGAGAAGTTTCGAACGCCGAAACATGCGCACCAAC
TTTCACTTCTACAGCGTTTGACCAAAATCTTTTGAACAGAACATTGTAGGGTGTGAAAAAATGCGCACCT
TTACCGCTAGCCCAAGAGGGCACTACAAAATCTAGAGTTGTACTTCAAACGTACATGTAATCACCTTGTA
TATACTCGAAAGAAAACATCAAGTTTCTGTATAAATATGAGTGAAAGCATAATCATACATTATCTTTTCA
AAGAGAATTCCGAGTGAGCTCCAATTCGCCCTATAGTGAGTCGTATTACAATTCACTGGCCGTCGTTTTA
CAACGTCGTGACTGGGAAAACCCTGGCGTTACCCAACTTAATCGC
